>Addgene plasmid #75368 | CRY2(L348F)-CreN | addgene partial sequence | sequence record 148528 | mCherry-F 5'-ccccgtaatgcagaagaaga-3'
GGCGCCCTGAAGGGCGAGATCAAGCAGAGGCTGAAGCTGAAGGACGGCGGCCACTACGACGCTGAGGTCA
AGACCACCTACAAGGCCAAGAAGCCCGTGCAGCTGCCCGGCGCCTACAACGTCAACATCAAGTTGGACAT
CACCTCCCACAACGAGGACTACACCATCGTGGAACAGTACGAACGCGCCGAGGGCCGCCACTCCACCGGC
GGCATGGACGAGCTGTACAAGTGTGGCGGCTAGTACTCCGGTATTGCGGTACCCTTGTACGCCTGTTTTA
TACTCCCTTCCCGTAACTTAGACGCACAAAACCAAGTTCAATAGAAGGGGGTACAAACCAGTACCACCAC
GAACAAGCACTTCTGTTTCCCCGGTGATGTCGTATAGACTGCTTGCGTGGTTGAAAGCGACGGATCCGTT
ATCCGCTTATGTACTTCGAGAAGCCCAGTACCACCTCGGAATCTTCGATGCGTTGCGCTCAGCACTCAAC
CCCAGAGTGTAGCTTAGGCTGATGAGTCTGGACATCCCTCACCGGTGACGGTGGTCCAGGCTGCGTTGGC
GGCCTACCTATGGCTAACGCCATGGGACGCTAGTTGTGAACAAGGTGTGAAGAGCCTATTGAGCTACATA
AGAATCCTCCGGCCCCTGAATGCGGCTAATCCCAACCTCGGAGCAGGTGGTCACAAACCAGTGATTGGCC
TGTCGTAACGCGCAAGTCCGTGGCGGAACCGACTACTTTGGGTGTCCGTGTTTCCTTTTATTTTATTGTG
GCTGCTTATGGTGACAATCACAGATTGTTATCATAAAGCGAATTGGATAGGATCAAGCTTATCGATACCG
TCGACCTCGAGCTCGC
