>Addgene plasmid #75368 | CRY2(L348F)-CreN | addgene partial sequence | sequence record 150147 | CRE-R 5'-gcaaacggacagaagcattt-3'
CGATCCCTGAACATGTCCATCAGGTTCTTGCGAACCTCATCACTCGTGCGGCCGCCTCCTCCGGACCCAC
CACCTCCAGAGCCACCGCCACCTTTGCAACCATTTTTTCCCAAACTTGTAGTAATCTGATCAGATGAATC
TTGAATACCTTCCAGATTCTTCCCTTCTGATGCCAACGAGCAAGACTGCGAAACGAAAAACACACTCGAA
GAAGAAGAAGATTCAGCAGTCGAAAACAACTCCCTTTCATCGAATCCCCTAGATTTCTTCATGTCTCTCT
CTTCTTCTTCCTCAGGTTTCACTCTCTTTGACCCGTTGTAACGAACAGCCGAAGGTACTTGTTGGTCATT
AGAAGACACAGATGGGCAAAGACCAGGTTCTTTAATGGTATTAGCCCCTAAGGCCTCGAAGCTATCTGCT
ACAATCTCATCAGGTGCTGCTCCGATCATGATCTGTGCTTCACGGGTTCTTGAAATAGCTTTAGCTAGTA
GCTCACGAGCTGTGTCGATGTCTACAATGGGTTTCGCATAGTTTGTTCCGAGTTCCACACCAGAAGCTTT
GAGTACGGTTAAAGGAGCGTCCCATGGATGATGGATCCATTCAGTTGGCAATCTCGCAAGCTCGGGAAGC
CATTGCCTTATGTACTCACCTTCTGGGTCATATTTGGCGCCTTGTAACGCGGGATTGTCCAAGCGATCAA
GCTCGTGGCCATCGGGGATACTCCCAGAGATATACTGCCAGCCAAGGATGTCACATTCCAAATCAGCATC
CAAAAGTGTATCCCAGAAATACTTCATTCCCCATTTCCATGGAAGGAGAAGAAACTTCACAGCAAAGCTT
GAAACAATCACTCTTATTCTGTTATGCATCCATCCGGTAGCCCAAAACTCTCTCATTCCGGCATCCACCA
ACGGATAACCGGTCCTGCCTTGTCTCCAGGCCTTGAACTTATCAACATCAGCATCCCAAGGGAAAAACCG
AAGATGACTCAACAACGATTGCTCGTGAGTAAACGGGAAGTTGAAACATATATACC
