[The description below was written by a language model from this plasmid's Addgene catalogue record.]
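Description:
CRY2(L348F)-CreN is a mammalian expression plasmid built on the Clontech mCherryC1 backbone (about 4.7 kb without the insert). It is maintained as a high-copy plasmid in E. coli under kanamycin selection. No feature table accompanies the record, so the origin of replication, polyadenylation signal and any mammalian selection marker are not documented here.

The payload is a bicistronic cassette driven by the CMV promoter. mCherry is encoded first, followed by an IRES added to the backbone, and then Arabidopsis thaliana cryptochrome 2 (CRY2) carrying the L348F substitution. CRY2 is fused at its C terminus to an N-terminal fragment of Cre recombinase (residues 19–104). The CRY2-CreN segment was inserted between XhoI and XmaI sites, both of which remain intact. Because the IRES allows internal translation initiation on the same transcript, mCherry is made as a separate protein. It therefore marks transfected cells with red fluorescence without being attached to the CRY2-CreN fusion.

The construct is one half of a light-activated split-Cre system. CRY2 is a blue-light photoreceptor that binds its partner CIB1 on illumination. When the complementary Cre fragment is supplied on a CIB1 fusion from a separate construct, light-induced dimerization brings the two inactive fragments together and restores recombinase activity at loxP sites. The associated publication describes optimized second-generation CRY2-CIB dimerizers and a photoactivatable Cre, and L348F is the variant used in this version. The record does not state the mutation's specific effect on CRY2 behaviour. Typical use would be optically controlled recombination in cultured mammalian cells.
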