Addgene plasmid #75368: CRY2(L348F)-CreN
Purpose: Expresses mCherry tag, then IRES, then Arabidopsis CRY2 (with L348F mutation) fused to N-terminal fragment of Cre DNA recombinase
Depositing lab: Chandra Tucker. Depositing organization: University of Colorado Denver and Anschutz Medical Campus. Publication: Optimized second-generation CRY2-CIB dimerizers and photoactivatable Cre recombinase. Taslimi A, Zoltowski B, Miranda JG, Pathak GP, Hughes RM, Tucker CL. Nat Chem Biol. 2016 Apr 11. doi: 10.1038/nchembio.2063. PubMed 27065233.
Backbone
  Vector backbone: mCherryC1
  Backbone manufacturer: Clontech
  Backbone size w/o insert (bp): 4700
  Modifications to backbone: Contains IRES sequence between mCherry and CRY2-CreN
  Vector type: Mammalian Expression
Growth in bacteria
  Bacterial resistance: Kanamycin, 50 μg/mL
  Growth temperature: 37°C
  Growth strain: DH5alpha
  Copy number: High Copy
Gene/Insert
  Gene/Insert name: CRY2
  Species: A. thaliana (mustard weed)
  Mutation: L348F
  Entrez Gene: CRY2 (a.k.a. AT1G04400, AT-PHH1, ATCRY2, CRYPTOCHROME 2 APOPROTEIN, F19P19.14, F19P19_14, FHA, PHH1, cryptochrome 2)
  Promoter: CMV
  Tag / fusion protein: Cre recombinase, residues 19-104 (C terminal on insert)
  Cloning method: Restriction Enzyme; 5′ cloning site XhoI (not destroyed); 3′ cloning site XmaI (not destroyed)
  Sequencing primers: 5′ CMV
Terms and licenses: Academic/Nonprofit Terms; Industry Terms: Not Available to Industry
How to cite: CRY2(L348F)-CreN was a gift from Chandra Tucker (Addgene plasmid # 75368 ; http://n2t.net/addgene:75368 ; RRID:Addgene_75368)
