LOCUS       Exported 7437 bp ds-DNA circular SYN 12-MAY-2021
DEFINITION  Expresses mCherry tag, then IRES, then Arabidopsis CRY2 (with L348F
            mutation) fused to N-terminal fragment of Cre DNA recombinase.
ACCESSION   .
VERSION     .
KEYWORDS    CRY2(L348F)-CreN
SOURCE      synthetic DNA construct
  ORGANISM  synthetic DNA construct
REFERENCE   1 (bases 1 to 7437)
  AUTHORS   Taslimi A, Zoltowski B, Miranda JG, Pathak GP, Hughes RM, Tucker CL
  TITLE     Optimized second-generation CRY2-CIB dimerizers and photoactivatable
            Cre recombinase.
  JOURNAL   Nat Chem Biol. 2016 Apr 11. doi: 10.1038/nchembio.2063.
  PUBMED    27065233
REFERENCE   2 (bases 1 to 7437)
  AUTHORS   .
  TITLE     Direct Submission
  JOURNAL   Exported May 12, 2021 from SnapGene Server 1.1.58
            http://www.snapgene.com
FEATURES             Location/Qualifiers
     source          1..7437
                     /organism="synthetic DNA construct"
                     /mol_type="other DNA"
     enhancer        61..364
                     /label=CMV enhancer
                     /note="human cytomegalovirus immediate early enhancer"
     promoter        365..568
                     /label=CMV promoter
                     /note="human cytomegalovirus (CMV) immediate early
                     promoter"
     primer_bind     519..539
                     /label=CMV-F
                     /note="Human CMV immediate early promoter, forward primer"
     regulatory      607..616
                     /regulatory_class="other"
                     /note="vertebrate consensus sequence for strong initiation
                     of translation (Kozak, 1987)"
     CDS             613..1320
                     /codon_start=1
                     /product="monomeric derivative of DsRed fluorescent protein
                     (Shaner et al., 2004)"
                     /label=mCherry
                     /note="mammalian codon-optimized"
                     /translation="MVSKGEEDNMAIIKEFMRFKVHMEGSVNGHEFEIEGEGEGRPYEG
                     TQTAKLKVTKGGPLPFAWDILSPQFMYGSKAYVKHPADIPDYLKLSFPEGFKWERVMNF
                     EDGGVVTVTQDSSLQDGEFIYKVKLRGTNFPSDGPVMQKKTMGWEASSERMYPEDGALK
                     GEIKQRLKLKDGGHYDAEVKTTYKAKKPVQLPGAYNVNIKLDITSHNEDYTIVEQYERA
                     EGRHSTGGMDELYK"
     primer_bind     complement(758..776)
                     /label=mCherry-R
                     /note="mCherry, reverse primer"
     primer_bind     1026..1045
                     /label=mCherry-F
                     /note="mCherry, forward primer"
     primer_bind     complement(1922..1938)
                     /label=KS primer
                     /note="common sequencing primer, one of multiple similar
                     variants"
     primer_bind     complement(1923..1939)
                     /label=pBluescriptKS
                     /note="For pBluescript vector"
     CDS             1950..3785
                     /codon_start=1
                     /product="Arabidopsis thaliana cryptochrome 2"
                     /label=CRY2
                     /note="binds to CIB1 upon exposure to blue light (Kennedy
                     et al., 2010)"
                     /translation="MKMDKKTIVWFRRDLRIEDNPALAAAAHEGSVFPVFIWCPEEEGQ
                     FYPGRASRWWMKQSLAHLSQSLKALGSDLTLIKTHNTISAILDCIRVTGATKVVFNHLY
                     DPVSLVRDHTVKEKLVERGISVQSYNGDLLYEPWEIYCEKGKPFTSFNSYWKKCLDMSI
                     ESVMLPPPWRLMPITAAAEAIWACSIEELGLENEAEKPSNALLTRAWSPGWSNADKLLN
                     EFIEKQLIDYAKNSKKVVGNSTSLLSPYLHFGEISVRHVFQCARMKQIIWARDKNSEGE
                     ESADLFLRGIGLREYSRYICFNFPFTHEQSLLSHLRFFPWDADVDKFKAWRQGRTGYPL
                     VDAGMREFWATGWMHNRIRVIVSSFAVKFLLLPWKWGMKYFWDTLLDADLECDILGWQY
                     ISGSIPDGHELDRLDNPALQGAKYDPEGEYIRQWLPELARLPTEWIHHPWDAPLTVLKA
                     SGVELGTNYAKPIVDIDTARELLAKAISRTREAQIMIGAAPDEIVADSFEALGANTIKE
                     PGLCPSVSSNDQQVPSAVRYNGSKRVKPEEEEERDMKKSRGFDERELFSTAESSSSSSV
                     FFVSQSCSLASEGKNLEGIQDSSDQITTSLGKNGCK"
     polyA_signal    4225..4346
                     /label=SV40 poly(A) signal
                     /note="SV40 polyadenylation signal"
     primer_bind     complement(4262..4281)
                     /label=SV40pA-R
                     /note="SV40 polyA, reverse primer"
     primer_bind     4316..4335
                     /label=EBV-rev
                     /note="SV40 polyA terminator, reverse primer"
     rep_origin      complement(4353..4808)
                     /direction=LEFT
                     /label=f1 ori
                     /note="f1 bacteriophage origin of replication; arrow
                     indicates direction of (+) strand synthesis"
     primer_bind     complement(4490..4511)
                     /label=F1ori-F
                     /note="F1 origin, forward primer"
     primer_bind     4702..4721
                     /label=F1ori-R
                     /note="F1 origin, reverse primer"
     promoter        4835..4939
                     /gene="bla"
                     /label=AmpR promoter
     promoter        4941..5298
                     /label=SV40 promoter
                     /note="SV40 enhancer and early promoter"
     primer_bind     complement(4964..4984)
                     /label=pBABE 3'
                     /note="SV40 enhancer, reverse primer for pBABE vectors"
     rep_origin      5149..5284
                     /label=SV40 ori
                     /note="SV40 origin of replication"
     primer_bind     5211..5230
                     /label=SV40pro-F
                     /note="SV40 promoter/origin, forward primer"
     CDS             5333..6127
                     /codon_start=1
                     /gene="aph(3')-II (or nptII)"
                     /product="aminoglycoside phosphotransferase from Tn5"
                     /label=NeoR/KanR
                     /note="confers resistance to neomycin, kanamycin, and G418
                     (Geneticin(R))"
                     /translation="MIEQDGLHAGSPAAWVERLFGYDWAQQTIGCSDAAVFRLSAQGRP
                     VLFVKTDLSGALNELQDEAARLSWLATTGVPCAAVLDVVTEAGRDWLLLGEVPGQDLLS
                     SHLAPAEKVSIMADAMRRLHTLDPATCPFDHQAKHRIERARTRMEAGLVDQDDLDEEHQ
                     GLAPAELFARLKASMPDGEDLVVTHGDACLPNIMVENGRFSGFIDCGRLGVADRYQDIA
                     LATRDIAEELGGEWADRFLVLYGIAAPDSQRIAFYRLLDEFF"
     primer_bind     complement(5387..5406)
                     /label=Neo-R
                     /note="Neomycin resistance gene, reverse primer"
     primer_bind     5997..6016
                     /label=Neo-F
                     /note="Neomycin resistance gene, forward primer"
     primer_bind     complement(6315..6334)
                     /label=TK-pA-R
                     /note="Thymidine kinase polyA, reverse primer"
     polyA_signal    6359..6406
                     /label=HSV TK poly(A) signal
                     /note="herpes simplex virus thymidine kinase
                     polyadenylation signal (Cole and Stacy, 1985)"
     rep_origin      6735..7323
                     /direction=RIGHT
                     /label=ori
                     /note="high-copy-number ColE1/pMB1/pBR322/pUC origin of
                     replication"
     primer_bind     7224..7243
                     /label=pBR322ori-F
                     /note="pBR322 origin, forward primer"
ORIGIN
        1 tagttattaa tagtaatcaa ttacggggtc attagttcat agcccatata tggagttccg
       61 cgttacataa cttacggtaa atggcccgcc tggctgaccg cccaacgacc cccgcccatt
      121 gacgtcaata atgacgtatg ttcccatagt aacgccaata gggactttcc attgacgtca
      181 atgggtggag tatttacggt aaactgccca cttggcagta catcaagtgt atcatatgcc
      241 aagtacgccc cctattgacg tcaatgacgg taaatggccc gcctggcatt atgcccagta
      301 catgacctta tgggactttc ctacttggca gtacatctac gtattagtca tcgctattac
      361 catggtgatg cggttttggc agtacatcaa tgggcgtgga tagcggtttg actcacgggg
      421 atttccaagt ctccacccca ttgacgtcaa tgggagtttg ttttggcacc aaaatcaacg
      481 ggactttcca aaatgtcgta acaactccgc cccattgacg caaatgggcg gtaggcgtgt
      541 acggtgggag gtctatataa gcagagctgg tttagtgaac cgtcagatcc gctagcgcta
      601 ccggtcgcca ccatggtgag caagggcgag gaggataaca tggccatcat caaggagttc
      661 atgcgcttca aggtgcacat ggagggctcc gtgaacggcc acgagttcga gatcgagggc
      721 gagggcgagg gccgccccta cgagggcacc cagaccgcca agctgaaggt gaccaagggt
      781 ggccccctgc ccttcgcctg ggacatcctg tcccctcagt tcatgtacgg ctccaaggcc
      841 tacgtgaagc accccgccga catccccgac tacttgaagc tgtccttccc cgagggcttc
      901 aagtgggagc gcgtgatgaa cttcgaggac ggcggcgtgg tgaccgtgac ccaggactcc
      961 tccctgcagg acggcgagtt catctacaag gtgaagctgc gcggcaccaa cttcccctcc
     1021 gacggccccg taatgcagaa gaagaccatg ggctgggagg cctcctccga gcggatgtac
     1081 cccgaggacg gcgccctgaa gggcgagatc aagcagaggc tgaagctgaa ggacggcggc
     1141 cactacgacg ctgaggtcaa gaccacctac aaggccaaga agcccgtgca gctgcccggc
     1201 gcctacaacg tcaacatcaa gttggacatc acctcccaca acgaggacta caccatcgtg
     1261 gaacagtacg aacgcgccga gggccgccac tccaccggcg gcatggacga gctgtacaag
     1321 tgtggcggct agtactccgg tattgcggta cccttgtacg cctgttttat actcccttcc
     1381 cgtaacttag acgcacaaaa ccaagttcaa tagaaggggg tacaaaccag taccaccacg
     1441 aacaagcact tctgtttccc cggtgatgtc gtatagactg cttgcgtggt tgaaagcgac
     1501 ggatccgtta tccgcttatg tacttcgaga agcccagtac cacctcggaa tcttcgatgc
     1561 gttgcgctca gcactcaacc ccagagtgta gcttaggctg atgagtctgg acatccctca
     1621 ccggtgacgg tggtccaggc tgcgttggcg gcctacctat ggctaacgcc atgggacgct
     1681 agttgtgaac aaggtgtgaa gagcctattg agctacntaa gaatcctccg gcccctgaat
     1741 gcggctaatc ccaacctcgg agcaggtggt cacaaaccag tgattggcct gtcgtaacgc
     1801 gcaagtccgt ggcggaaccg actactttgg gtgtccgtgt ttccttttat tttattgtgg
     1861 ctgcttatgg tgacaatcac agattgttat cataaagcga attggatagg atcaagctta
     1921 tcgataccgt cgacctcgag ctcgccacca tgaagatgga caaaaagact atagtttggt
     1981 ttagaagaga cctaaggatt gaggataatc ctgcattagc agcagctgct cacgaaggat
     2041 ctgtttttcc tgtcttcatt tggtgtcctg aagaagaagg acagttttat cctggaagag
     2101 cttcaagatg gtggatgaaa caatcacttg ctcacttatc tcaatccttg aaggctcttg
     2161 gatctgacct cactttaatc aaaacccaca acacgatttc agcgatcttg gattgtatcc
     2221 gcgttaccgg tgctacaaaa gtcgtcttta accacctcta tgatcctgtt tcgttagttc
     2281 gggaccatac cgtaaaggag aagctggtgg aacgtgggat ctctgtgcaa agctacaatg
     2341 gagatctatt gtatgaaccg tgggagatat actgcgaaaa gggcaaacct tttacgagtt
     2401 tcaattctta ctggaagaaa tgcttagata tgtcgattga atccgttatg cttcctcctc
     2461 cttggcggtt gatgccaata actgcagcgg ctgaagcgat ttgggcgtgt tcgattgaag
     2521 aactagggct ggagaatgag gccgagaaac cgagcaatgc gttgttaact agagcttggt
     2581 ctccaggatg gagcaatgct gataagttac taaatgagtt catcgagaag cagttgatag
     2641 attatgcaaa gaacagcaag aaagttgttg ggaattctac ttcactactt tctccgtatc
     2701 tccatttcgg ggaaataagc gtcagacacg ttttccagtg tgcccggatg aaacaaatta
     2761 tatgggcaag agataagaac agtgaaggag aagaaagtgc agatcttttt cttaggggaa
     2821 tcggtttaag agagtattct cggtatatat gtttcaactt cccgtttact cacgagcaat
     2881 cgttgttgag tcatcttcgg tttttccctt gggatgctga tgttgataag ttcaaggcct
     2941 ggagacaagg caggaccggt tatccgttgg tggatgccgg aatgagagag ttttgggcta
     3001 ccggatggat gcataacaga ataagagtga ttgtttcaag ctttgctgtg aagtttcttc
     3061 tccttccatg gaaatgggga atgaagtatt tctgggatac acttttggat gctgatttgg
     3121 aatgtgacat ccttggctgg cagtatatct ctgggagtat ccccgatggc cacgagcttg
     3181 atcgcttgga caatcccgcg ttacaaggcg ccaaatatga cccagaaggt gagtacataa
     3241 ggcaatggct tcccgagctt gcgagattgc caactgaatg gatccatcat ccatgggacg
     3301 ctcctttaac cgtactcaaa gcttctggtg tggaactcgg aacaaactat gcgaaaccca
     3361 ttgtagacat cgacacagct cgtgagctac tagctaaagc tatttcaaga acccgtgaag
     3421 cacagatcat gatcggagca gcacctgatg agattgtagc agatagcttc gaggccttag
     3481 gggctaatac cattaaagaa cctggtcttt gcccatctgt gtcttctaat gaccaacaag
     3541 taccttcggc tgttcgttac aacgggtcaa agagagtgaa acctgaggaa gaagaagaga
     3601 gagacatgaa gaaatctagg ggattcgatg aaagggagtt gttttcgact gctgaatctt
     3661 cttcttcttc gagtgtgttt ttcgtttcgc agtcttgctc gttggcatca gaagggaaga
     3721 atctggaagg tattcaagat tcatctgatc agattactac aagtttggga aaaaatggtt
     3781 gcaaaggtgg cggtggctct ggaggtggtg ggtccggagg aggcggccgc acgagtgatg
     3841 aggttcgcaa gaacctgatg gacatgttca gggatcgcca ggcgttttct gagcatacct
     3901 ggaaaatgct tctgtccgtt tgccggtcgt gggcggcatg gtgcaagttg aataaccgga
     3961 aatggtttcc cgcagaacct gaagatgttc gcgattatct tctatatctt caggcgcgcg
     4021 gtctggcagt aaaaactatc cagcaacatt tgggccagct aaacatgctt catcgtcggt
     4081 ccgggctgta acccgggatc caccggatct agataactga tcataatcag ccataccaca
     4141 tttgtagagg ttttacttgc tttaaaaaac ctcccacacc tccccctgaa cctgaaacat
     4201 aaaatgaatg caattgttgt tgttaacttg tttattgcag cttataatgg ttacaaataa
     4261 agcaatagca tcacaaattt cacaaataaa gcattttttt cactgcattc tagttgtggt
     4321 ttgtccaaac tcatcaatgt atcttaacgc gtaaattgta agcgttaata ttttgttaaa
     4381 attcgcgtta aatttttgtt aaatcagctc attttttaac caataggccg aaatcggcaa
     4441 aatcccttat aaatcaaaag aatagaccga gatagggttg agtgttgttc cagtttggaa
     4501 caagagtcca ctattaaaga acgtggactc caacgtcaaa ggnnnnnnnn nnnnnnnnnn
     4561 nnnnnnnnnn nnnnnnnnnn nnnnnnnnnn ntnnnnnnnn nnnnnnnnnn nnnnnnnnnn
     4621 nnnnnnnnnn nnnnnnnnnn nnnnnnnnnn nnnnnnnnnn nnnnnnnnnn nnnnnnnnnn
     4681 nnngnnnnnn nnnnnnnnnn nnnnnnnnnn nnnnnnnnnn nnnnnnnnnn nnnnnnnnnn
     4741 nnnnnnnnnn nnnnnnnnnn nnnnnnnnnn nnnnnnnnnn nnnnnnnnnn nnnnnnnnnn
     4801 nnnnnnnnca ggtggcactt ttcggggaaa tgtgcgcgga acccctattt gtttattttt
     4861 ctaaatacat tcaaatatgt atccgctcat gagacaataa ccctgataaa tgcttcaata
     4921 atattgaaaa aggaagagtc ctgaggcgga aagaaccagc tgtggaatgt gtgtcagtta
     4981 gggtgtggaa agtccccagg ctccccagca ggcagaagta tgcaaagcat gcatctcaat
     5041 tagtcagcaa ccaggtgtgg aaagtcccca ggctccccag caggcagaag tatgcaaagc
     5101 atgcatctca attagtcagc aaccatagtc ccgcccctaa ctccgcccat cccgccccta
     5161 actccgccca gttccgccca ttctccgccc catggctgac taattttttt tatttatgca
     5221 gaggccgagg ccgcctcggc ctctgagcta ttccagaagt agtgaggagg cttttttgga
     5281 ggcctaggct tttgcaaaga tcgatcaaga gacaggatga ggatcgtttc gcatgattga
     5341 acaagatgga ttgcacgcag gttctccggc cgcttgggtg gagaggctat tcggctatga
     5401 ctgggcacaa cagacaatcg gctgctctga tgccgccgtg ttccggctgt cagcgcaggg
     5461 gcgcccggtt ctttttgtca agaccgacct gtccggtgcc ctgaatgaac tgcaagacga
     5521 ggcagcgcgg ctatcgtggc tggccacgac gggcgttcct tgcgcagctg tgctcgacgt
     5581 tgtcactgaa gcgggaaggg actggctgct attgggcgaa gtgccggggc aggatctcct
     5641 gtcatctcac cttgctcctg ccgagaaagt atccatcatg gctgatgcaa tgcggcggct
     5701 gcatacgctt gatccggcta cctgcccatt cgaccaccaa gcgaaacatc gcatcgagcg
     5761 agcacgtact cggatggaag ccggtcttgt cgatcaggat gatctggacg aagagcatca
     5821 ggggctcgcg ccagccgaac tgttcgccag gctcaaggcg agcatgcccg acggcgagga
     5881 tctcgtcgtg acccatggcg atgcctgctt gccgaatatc atggtggaaa atggccgctt
     5941 ttctggattc atcgactgtg gccggctggg tgtggcggac cgctatcagg acatagcgtt
     6001 ggctacccgt gatattgctg aagagcttgg cggcgaatgg gctgaccgct tcctcgtgct
     6061 ttacggtatc gccgctcccg attcgcagcg catcgccttc tatcgccttc ttgacgagtt
     6121 cttctgagcg ggactctggg gttcgaaatg accgaccaag cgacgcccaa cctgccatca
     6181 cgagatttcg attccaccgc cgccttctat gaaaggttgg gcttcggaat cgttttccgg
     6241 gacgccggct ggatgatcct ccagcgcggg gatctcatgc tggagttctt cgcccaccct
     6301 agggggaggc taactgaaac acggaaggag acaataccgg aaggaacccg cgctatgacg
     6361 gcaataaaaa gacagaataa aacgcacggt gttgggtcgt ttgttcataa acgcggggtt
     6421 cggtcccagg gctggcactc tgtcgatacc ccaccgagac cccattgggg ccaatacgcc
     6481 cgcgtttctt ccttttcccc accccacccc ccaagttcgg gtgaaggccc agggctcgca
     6541 gccaacgtcg gggcggcagg ccctgccata gcctcaggtt actcatatat actttagatt
     6601 gatttaaaac ttcattttta atttaaaagg atctaggtga agatcctttt tgataatctc
     6661 atgaccaaaa tcccttaacg tgagttttcg ttccactgag cgtcagaccc cgtagaaaag
     6721 atcaaaggat cttcttgaga tccttttttt ctgcgcgtaa tctgctgctt gcaaacaaaa
     6781 aaaccaccgc taccagcggt ggtttgtttg ccggatcaag agctaccaac tctttttccg
     6841 aaggtaactg gcttcagcag agcgcagata ccaaatactg tccttctagt gtagccgtag
     6901 ttaggccacc acttcaagaa ctctgtagca ccgcctacat acctcgctct gctaatcctg
     6961 ttaccagtgg ctgctgccag tggcgataag tcgtgtctta ccgggttgga ctcaagacga
     7021 tagttaccgg ataaggcgca gcggtcgggc tgaacggggg gttcgtgcac acagcccagc
     7081 ttggagcgaa cgacctacac cgaactgaga tacctacagc gtgagctatg agaaagcgcc
     7141 acgcttcccg aagggagaaa ggcggacagg tatccggtaa gcggcagggt cggaacagga
     7201 gagcgcacga gggagcttcc agggggaaac gcctggtatc tttatagtcc tgtcgggttt
     7261 cgccacctct gacttgagcg tcgatttttg tgatgctcgt caggggggcg gagcctatgg
     7321 aaaaacgcca gcaacgcggc ctttttacgg ttcctggcct tttgctggcc ttttgctcac
     7381 atgttctttc ctgcgttatc ccctgattct gtggataacc gtattaccgc catgcat
//
